>Addgene plasmid #60311 | pGL4.23 C3_32 | addgene partial sequence | sequence record 98012 | RVprimer3 5'-CTAGCAAAATAGGCTGTCCC-3'
TTTCTCTGGCCTAACTGGCCGGTACCTGAGCTCCCGTCGACGAATTCTGCAGATATCACAAGTTTGTACA
AAAAAGCAGGCTCCGCGGCCGCCCCCTTCACCATTGCAAATGCTCCCAAAACTACTGACATCAGCCAATG
AGTCTAATACCTCTCAGTGGATATTGGAATCATAGCTCCCCAATTGCCTGTCAGCTACAGAAGCCAGATA
CCACTGAGAAATCATAATTATTATGCCCCAAGTGCCCGAGCTCACATTAGTTGTTAGTAGAGCTATCCTT
AAAACAAAGACAGGAGTAGTTGAAATTATTATATGTGTATTTCTATTACTGAATATTTGATGTAGTAGAG
TTCTAGAGACCAAAGCCACTAAAGCTAATTTAAATTTATTTATAGAAAAACGAGCCAAATTGTGGGTATA
TAAATGGACTGAATATATATTCTATGCTAAGGCTAACCATAAACCAAAGGAGTAATCCTCAGTCAAATAA
CTGGCATCAATTATTTTTCTCATATTTTTAGATATAATGATTATGAGATCTACCTTGTCATGGGTTTGCT
TTGCTGTGAAATCAAGATCATAGCAAAGGTAAAGCAACTGGGTTGTACCTTAAGGTATCACTTGGCAACC
TGTCTCCTACCCAGCTGGTAAACATTTCTGATTACCAATTCAATACCAGTAGGCCTTAACTTTGGCTGGA
AATTAGAGTCATTTAAGGATCATT
