>Addgene plasmid #60311 | pGL4.23 C3_32 | addgene partial sequence | sequence record 98076 | ColEterm 5'-agctgataccgctcgccgcagccgaacg-3'
TGCGGCGACGATAGTCATGCCCCGCGCCCACCGGAAGGAGCTGACTGGGTTGAAGGCTCTCAAGGGCATC
GGTCGACGGATCCTTATCGATTTTACCACATTTGTAGAGGTTTTACTTGCTTTAAAAAACCTCCCACACC
TCCCCCTGAACCTGAAACATAAAATGAATGCAATTGTTGTTGTTAACTTGTTTATTGCAGCTTATAATGG
TTACAAATAAAGCAATACC
