[The description below was written by a language model from this plasmid's Addgene catalogue record.]
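Description:
pGL4.23 C3_32 is a mammalian luciferase reporter plasmid built on pGL4.23-GW, a Gateway-adapted version of the pGL4.23 minimal-promoter reporter backbone (about 4.3 kb without insert). It is propagated in E. coli under ampicillin selection; the record gives the copy number as unknown and includes no feature table, so the origin of replication and other backbone elements are not itemised.

The insert is a human genomic fragment designated the DGKB enhancer, a noncoding region on chromosome 7 associated with the DGKB (diacylglycerol kinase beta) locus. The depositor's hg18 coordinates span roughly 1.15 kb. It was amplified from human DNA and introduced by Gateway recombination. The fragment is described as an enhancer active in human pancreatic islets. In this arrangement, the candidate enhancer is combined with a minimal promoter and the luc2 firefly luciferase gene. The minimal promoter supports only low basal transcription on its own, so luciferase output above that of the empty vector reflects the cis-regulatory activity of the cloned fragment. The catalogue lists luciferase as a "C-terminal tag", but because the insert is a regulatory sequence rather than a coding sequence, luc2 acts as a separate reporter, not as a fusion partner.

The plasmid is suited to transient transfection enhancer assays in mammalian cells. It comes from a study of pancreatic islet enhancer clusters and their enrichment in type 2 diabetes risk-associated variants, where such reporters serve to test the activity of predicted islet enhancers. The record does not state the orientation of the fragment or the cell lines used.
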