Addgene plasmid #60311: pGL4.23 C3_32
Purpose: This plasmid contains a human pancreatic islet active enhancer, a minimal promoter and a luc2 gene.
Depositing lab: Jorge Ferrer. Depositing organization: Imperial College London. Publication: Pancreatic islet enhancer clusters enriched in type 2 diabetes risk-associated variants. Pasquali L, Gaulton KJ, Rodriguez-Segui SA, Mularoni L, Miguel-Escalada I, Akerman I, Tena JJ, Moran I, Gomez-Marin C, van de Bunt M, Ponsa-Cobas J, Castro N, Nammo T, Cebola I, Garcia-Hurtado J, Maestro MA, Pattou F, Piemonti L, Berney T, Gloyn AL, Ravassard P, Gomez-Skarmeta JL, Muller F, McCarthy MI, Ferrer J. Nat Genet. 2014 Feb;46(2):136-43. doi: 10.1038/ng.2870. Epub 2014 Jan 12. PubMed 24413736.
Backbone
  Vector backbone: pGL4.23-GW
  Backbone manufacturer: Ferrer Lab
  Backbone size w/o insert (bp): 4283
  Vector type: Mammalian Expression, Luciferase
Growth in bacteria
  Bacterial resistance: Ampicillin, 100 μg/mL
  Growth temperature: 37°C
  Growth strain: DH5alpha
  Copy number: Unknown
Gene/Insert
  Gene/Insert name: DGKB enhancer (alt name: DGKB)
  Species: H. sapiens (human)
  Entrez Gene: DGKB (a.k.a. DAGK2, DGK, DGK-BETA)
  Tag / fusion protein: Luciferase (C terminal on backbone)
  Cloning method: Gateway Cloning
  Sequencing primers: 5′ RVprimer3 (Promega): CTAGCAAAATAGGCTGTCCC
Terms and licenses: Academic/Nonprofit Terms; Industry Terms: Not Available to Industry
Depositor comments: chromosome : chr7; start: 15030209 end: 15031359 (genomic position corresponds to the version of the human genome hg18) Fw primer used for cloning: CACCATTGCAAATGCTCCCAAAAC Rv primer used for cloning: GGTCTGGCTTCCCTTCAAGATCCA
How to cite: pGL4.23 C3_32 was a gift from Jorge Ferrer (Addgene plasmid # 60311 ; http://n2t.net/addgene:60311 ; RRID:Addgene_60311)
